>Addgene plasmid #109699 | p3E-rab38a | depositor full sequence | sequence record 206636 | Full Sequence
CTTTCCTGCGTTATCCCCTGATTCTGTGGATAACCGTATTACCGCCTTTGAGTGAGCTGATACCGCTCGC
CGCAGCCGAACGACCGAGCGCAGCGAGTCAGTGAGCGAGGAAGCGGAAGAGCGCCCAATACGCAAACCGC
CTCTCCCCGCGCGTTGGCCGATTCATTAATGCAGCTGGCACGACAGGTTTCCCGACTGGAAAGCGGGCAG
TGAGCGCAACGCAATTAATACGCGTACCGCTAGCCAGGAAGAGTTTGTAGAAACGCAAAAAGGCCATCCG
TCAGGATGGCCTTCTGCTTAGTTTGATGCCTGGCAGTTTATGGCGGGCGTCCTGCCCGCCACCCTCCGGG
CCGTTGCTTCACAACGTTCAAATCCGCTCCCGGCGGATTTGTCCTACTCAGGAGAGCGTTCACCGACAAA
CAACAGATAAAACGAAAGGCCCAGTCTTCCGACTGAGCCTTTCGTTTTATTTGATGCCTGGCAGTTCCCT
ACTCTCGCGTTAACGCTAGCATGGATGTTTTCCCAGTCACGACGTTGTAAAACGACGGCCAGTCTTAAGC
TCGGGCCCTGCAGCTCTAGAGCTCGAATTCTACAGGTCACTAATACCATCTAAGTAGTTGGTTCATAGTG
ACTGCATATGTTGTGTTTTACAGTATTATGTAGTCTGTTTTTTATGCAAAATCTAATTTAATATATTGAT
ATTTATATCATTTTACGTTTCTCGTTCAACTTTCTTGTACAAAGTGGTGCTCGACTGGCGAGTCACAAGT
TGTGCTTTTTCCCTCCGCGGGGCGTTTCTGTTTCTCCCAGAGTCTCTCCCAGCGGATCACACGCGTCCAT
GTTCGCCTCTGTCTCACACAGCCATGCAGAACCATCACCTGAAGGAACATCTCTATAAAATCCTGGTGAT
CGGGGACCTGGGAGTGGGGAAAACCAGCATTATCAAGCGCTACGTGCACCAGAACTTCTCACCAAACTAC
CGTGCCACCATCGGCGTGGATTTCGCGCTCAAAGTTCTGAATCTCGACCAGGAGACCGTTAGGCTGCAGC
TCTGGGACATCGCAGGTCAGGAGCGTTTCGGGAACATGACGCGGGTCTATTACAGAGAAGCAATGGGAGC
CATCATTGTTTTTGACGTCACGCGGCCGTCGACGTTTGAGGCGGTGACGAAGTGGAAGGAGGACTTGGAT
GCAAAGCTGAGTTTATCCAACGGCAAACAAGTGGCGGCGGTGCTGCTGGCCAACAAATGTGATCAGGGCC
GAGACGTGCTCACCAACAACGGCATCAAGATGGAGCAGTTCTGCCAGGAGAACGGCTTCGTGGGATGGTT
CGAAACTTCAGCCAAGGAGAATATTAATATAGATGAAGCCGCACACTGTCTGGTGAAGCACATTATAGCT
AATGAGAACGATCTGCTGCAGTCGGAGGTTGCAGACACTATTTCACCGCAGCAGGAGTCCAGTCGTGGAG
GAACCTGCTCGGCCTGTTTCAGGTCCTGACAACTTTATTATACAAAGTTGGCATTATAAAAAAGCATTGC
TTATCAATTTGTTGCAACGAACAGGTCACTATCAGTCAAAATAAAATCATTATTTGGAGCTCCATGGTAG
CGTTAACGCGGCCGCGATATCCCCTATAGTGAGTCGTATTACATGGTCATAGCTGTTTCCTGGCAGCTCT
GGCCCGTGTCTCAAAATCTCTGATGTTACATTGCACAAGATAAAAATATATCATCATGAACAATAAAACT
GTCTGCTTACATAAACAGTAATACAAGGGGTGTTATGAGCCATATTCAACGGGAAACGTCGAGGCCGCGA
TTAAATTCCAACATGGATGCTGATTTATATGGGTATAAATGGGCTCGCGATAATGTCGGGCAATCAGGTG
CGACAATCTATCGCTTGTATGGGAAGCCCGATGCGCCAGAGTTGTTTCTGAAACATGGCAAAGGTAGCGT
TGCCAATGATGTTACAGATGAGATGGTCAGACTAAACTGGCTGACGGAATTTATGCCTCTTCCGACCATC
AAGCATTTTATCCGTACTCCTGATGATGCATGGTTACTCACCACTGCGATCCCCGGAAAAACAGCATTCC
AGGTATTAGAAGAATATCCTGATTCAGGTGAAAATATTGTTGATGCGCTGGCAGTGTTCCTGCGCCGGTT
GCATTCGATTCCTGTTTGTAATTGTCCTTTTAACAGCGATCGCGTATTTCGTCTCGCTCAGGCGCAATCA
CGAATGAATAACGGTTTGGTTGATGCGAGTGATTTTGATGACGAGCGTAATGGCTGGCCTGTTGAACAAG
TCTGGAAAGAAATGCATAAACTTTTGCCATTCTCACCGGATTCAGTCGTCACTCATGGTGATTTCTCACT
TGATAACCTTATTTTTGACGAGGGGAAATTAATAGGTTGTATTGATGTTGGACGAGTCGGAATCGCAGAC
CGATACCAGGATCTTGCCATCCTATGGAACTGCCTCGGTGAGTTTTCTCCTTCATTACAGAAACGGCTTT
TTCAAAAATATGGTATTGATAATCCTGATATGAATAAATTGCAGTTTCATTTGATGCTCGATGAGTTTTT
CTAATCAGAATTGGTTAATTGGTTGTAACACTGGCAGAGCATTACGCTGACTTGACGGGACGGCGCAAGC
TCATGACCAAAATCCCTTAACGTGAGTTACGCGTCGTTCCACTGAGCGTCAGACCCCGTAGAAAAGATCA
AAGGATCTTCTTGAGATCCTTTTTTTCTGCGCGTAATCTGCTGCTTGCAAACAAAAAAACCACCGCTACC
AGCGGTGGTTTGTTTGCCGGATCAAGAGCTACCAACTCTTTTTCCGAAGGTAACTGGCTTCAGCAGAGCG
CAGATACCAAATACTGTCCTTCTAGTGTAGCCGTAGTTAGGCCACCACTTCAAGAACTCTGTAGCACCGC
CTACATACCTCGCTCTGCTAATCCTGTTACCAGTGGCTGCTGCCAGTGGCGATAAGTCGTGTCTTACCGG
GTTGGACTCAAGACGATAGTTACCGGATAAGGCGCAGCGGTCGGGCTGAACGGGGGGTTCGTGCACACAG
CCCAGCTTGGAGCGAACGACCTACACCGAACTGAGATACCTACAGCGTGAGCATTGAGAAAGCGCCACGC
TTCCCGAAGGGAGAAAGGCGGACAGGTATCCGGTAAGCGGCAGGGTCGGAACAGGAGAGCGCACGAGGGA
GCTTCCAGGGGGAAACGCCTGGTATCTTTATAGTCCTGTCGGGTTTCGCCACCTCTGACTTGAGCGTCGA
TTTTTGTGATGCTCGTCAGGGGGGCGGAGCCTATGGAAAAACGCCAGCAACGCGGCCTTTTTACGGTTCC
TGGCCTTTTGCTGGCCTTTTGCTCACATGTT
Features (pLannotate 1.2.2; 11 found; start..end, strand, type, name):
    121..213     +  CDS            lacI (fragment): lac repressor; lacI; The lac repressor binds to the lac operator to inhibit transcription in E. coli. This inhibition can be relieved by adding lactose or isopropyl-β-D-thiogalactopyranoside (IPTG).
    268..295     -  terminator     rrnB T2 terminator: transcription terminator T2 from the E. coli rrnB gene
    427..470     +  terminator     rrnB T1 terminator: Escherichia coli rrnB; transcription terminator T1 from the E. coli rrnB gene
    517..553     -  CDS            lacZα (fragment): LacZα fragment of β-galactosidase; lacZ fragment
    624..748     -  protein_bind   attR2: mutant version of attR; recombination site for the Gateway® LR reaction LR Clonase™
    864..1496    +  CDS            RAB38: RAB38_HUMAN - Experimental evidence at protein level: Swiss-Prot protein existence level 1. May be involved in melanosomal transport and docking. Involved in the proper sorting of TYRP1. Involved in peripheral melanosomal distribution of TYRP1 in melanocytes; the function, which probably is implicating vesicle-trafficking, includes cooperation with ANKRD27 and VAMP7 (By similarity). Plays a role in the maturation of phagosomes that engulf pathogens, such as S.aureus and M.tuberculosis (PubMed:21255211). Plays an important role in the control of melanin production and melanosome biogenesis (Pub
   1500..1520    -  protein_bind   attB3: mutant version of attB; core recombination site for the Gateway® BP reaction BP Clonase™
   1511..1596    -  protein_bind   attL1 (fragment): mutant version of attL; recombination site for the Gateway® LR reaction LR Clonase™
   1633..1651    -  promoter       T7 promoter: promoter for bacteriophage T7 RNA polymerase
   1785..2594    +  CDS            KanR: aminoglycoside phosphotransferase; aph(3')-Ia; confers resistance to kanamycin in bacteria or G418 (Geneticin®) in eukaryotes
   2741..3329    +  rep_origin     ori: high-copy-number ColE1/pMB1/pBR322/pUC origin of replication
