>Addgene plasmid #109699 | p3E-rab38a | addgene full sequence | sequence record 223976 | Addgene NGS Result
GTTCAACTTTCTTGTACAAAGTGGTGCTCGACTGGCGAGTCACAAGTTGTGCTTTTTCCCTCCGCGGGGC
GTTTCTGTTTCTCCCAGAGTCTCTCCCAGCGGATCACACGCGTCCATGTTCGCCTCTGTCTCACACAGCC
ATGCAGAACCATCACCTGAAGGAACATCTCTATAAAATCCTGGTGATCGGGGACCTGGGAGTGGGGAAAA
CCAGCATTATCAAGCGCTACGTGCACCAGAACTTCTCACCAAACTACCGTGCCACCATCGGCGTGGATTT
CGCGCTCAAAGTTCTGAATCTCGACCAGGAGACCGTTAGGCTGCAGCTCTGGGACATCGCAGGTCAGGAG
CGTTTCGGGAACATGACGCGGGTCTATTACAGAGAAGCAATGGGAGCCATCATTGTTTTTGACGTCACGC
GGCCGTCGACGTTTGAGGCGGTGACGAAGTGGAAGGAGGACTTGGATGCAAAGCTGAGTTTATCCAACGG
CAAACAAGTGGCGGCGGTGCTGCTGGCCAACAAATGTGATCAGGGCCGAGACGTGCTCACCAACAACGGC
ATCAAGATGGAGCAGTTCTGCCAGGAGAACGGCTTCGTGGGATGGTTCGAAACTTCAGCCAAGGAGAATA
TTAATATAGATGAAGCCGCACACTGTCTGGTGAAGCACATTATAGCTAATGAGAACGATCTGCTGCAGTC
GGAGGTTGCAGACACTATTTCACCGCAGCAGGAGTCCAGTCGTGGAGGAACCTGCTCGGCCTGTTTCAGG
TCCTGACAACTTTATTATACAAAGTTGGCATTATAAAAAAGCATTGCTTATCAATTTGTTGCAACGAACA
GGTCACTATCAGTCAAAATAAAATCATTATTTGGAGCTCCATGGTAGCGTTAACGCGGCCGCGATATCCC
CTATAGTGAGTCGTATTACATGGTCATAGCTGTTTCCTGGCAGCTCTGGCCCGTGTCTCAAAATCTCTGA
TGTTACATTGCACAAGATAAAAATATATCATCATGAACAATAAAACTGTCTGCTTACATAAACAGTAATA
CAAGGGGTGTTATGAGCCATATTCAACGGGAAACGTCGAGGCCGCGATTAAATTCCAACATGGATGCTGA
TTTATATGGGTATAAATGGGCTCGCGATAATGTCGGGCAATCAGGTGCGACAATCTATCGCTTGTATGGG
AAGCCCGATGCGCCAGAGTTGTTTCTGAAACATGGCAAAGGTAGCGTTGCCAATGATGTTACAGATGAGA
TGGTCAGACTAAACTGGCTGACGGAATTTATGCCTCTTCCGACCATCAAGCATTTTATCCGTACTCCTGA
TGATGCATGGTTACTCACCACTGCGATCCCCGGAAAAACAGCATTCCAGGTATTAGAAGAATATCCTGAT
TCAGGTGAAAATATTGTTGATGCGCTGGCAGTGTTCCTGCGCCGGTTGCATTCGATTCCTGTTTGTAATT
GTCCTTTTAACAGCGATCGCGTATTTCGTCTCGCTCAGGCGCAATCACGAATGAATAACGGTTTGGTTGA
TGCGAGTGATTTTGATGACGAGCGTAATGGCTGGCCTGTTGAACAAGTCTGGAAAGAAATGCATAAACTT
TTGCCATTCTCACCGGATTCAGTCGTCACTCATGGTGATTTCTCACTTGATAACCTTATTTTTGACGAGG
GGAAATTAATAGGTTGTATTGATGTTGGACGAGTCGGAATCGCAGACCGATACCAGGATCTTGCCATCCT
ATGGAACTGCCTCGGTGAGTTTTCTCCTTCATTACAGAAACGGCTTTTTCAAAAATATGGTATTGATAAT
CCTGATATGAATAAATTGCAGTTTCATTTGATGCTCGATGAGTTTTTCTAATCAGAATTGGTTAATTGGT
TGTAACACTGGCAGAGCATTACGCTGACTTGACGGGACGGCGCAAGCTCATGACCAAAATCCCTTAACGT
GAGTTACGCGTCGTTCCACTGAGCGTCAGACCCCGTAGAAAAGATCAAAGGATCTTCTTGAGATCCTTTT
TTTCTGCGCGTAATCTGCTGCTTGCAAACAAAAAAACCACCGCTACCAGCGGTGGTTTGTTTGCCGGATC
AAGAGCTACCAACTCTTTTTCCGAAGGTAACTGGCTTCAGCAGAGCGCAGATACCAAATACTGTTCTTCT
AGTGTAGCCGTAGTTAGGCCACCACTTCAAGAACTCTGTAGCACCGCCTACATACCTCGCTCTGCTAATC
CTGTTACCAGTGGCTGCTGCCAGTGGCGATAAGTCGTGTCTTACCGGGTTGGACTCAAGACGATAGTTAC
CGGATAAGGCGCAGCGGTCGGGCTGAACGGGGGGTTCGTGCACACAGCCCAGCTTGGAGCGAACGACCTA
CACCGAACTGAGATACCTACAGCGTGAGCTATGAGAAAGCGCCACGCTTCCCGAAGGGAGAAAGGCGGAC
AGGTATCCGGTAAGCGGCAGGGTCGGAACAGGAGAGCGCACGAGGGAGCTTCCAGGGGGAAACGCCTGGT
ATCTTTATAGTCCTGTCGGGTTTCGCCACCTCTGACTTGAGCGTCGATTTTTGTGATGCTCGTCAGGGGG
GCGGAGCCTATGGAAAAACGCCAGCAACGCGGCCTTTTTACGGTTCCTGGCCTTTTGCTGGCCTTTTGCT
CACATGTTCTTTCCTGCGTTATCCCCTGATTCTGTGGATAACCGTATTACCGCCTTTGAGTGAGCTGATA
CCGCTCGCCGCAGCCGAACGACCGAGCGCAGCGAGTCAGTGAGCGAGGAAGCGGAAGAGCGCCCAATACG
CAAACCGCCTCTCCCCGCGCGTTGGCCGATTCATTAATGCAGCTGGCACGACAGGTTTCCCGACTGGAAA
GCGGGCAGTGAGCGCAACGCAATTAATACGCGTACCGCTAGCCAGGAAGAGTTTGTAGAAACGCAAAAAG
GCCATCCGTCAGGATGGCCTTCTGCTTAGTTTGATGCCTGGCAGTTTATGGCGGGCGTCCTGCCCGCCAC
CCTCCGGGCCGTTGCTTCACAACGTTCAAATCCGCTCCCGGCGGATTTGTCCTACTCAGGAGAGCGTTCA
CCGACAAACAACAGATAAAACGAAAGGCCCAGTCTTCCGACTGAGCCTTTCGTTTTATTTGATGCCTGGC
AGTTCCCTACTCTCGCGTTAACGCTAGCATGGATGTTTTCCCAGTCACGACGTTGTAAAACGACGGCCAG
TCTTAAGCTCGGGCCCTGCAGCTCTAGAGCTCGAATTCTACAGGTCACTAATACCATCTAAGTAGTTGGT
TCATAGTGACTGCATATGTTGTGTTTTACAGTATTATGTAGTCTGTTTTTTATGCAAAATCTAATTTAAT
ATATTGATATTTATATCATTTTACGTTTCTC
Features (pLannotate 1.2.2; 11 found; start..end, strand, type, name):
    141..773     +  CDS            RAB38: RAB38_HUMAN - Experimental evidence at protein level: Swiss-Prot protein existence level 1. May be involved in melanosomal transport and docking. Involved in the proper sorting of TYRP1. Involved in peripheral melanosomal distribution of TYRP1 in melanocytes; the function, which probably is implicating vesicle-trafficking, includes cooperation with ANKRD27 and VAMP7 (By similarity). Plays a role in the maturation of phagosomes that engulf pathogens, such as S.aureus and M.tuberculosis (PubMed:21255211). Plays an important role in the control of melanin production and melanosome biogenesis (Pub
    777..797     -  protein_bind   attB3: mutant version of attB; core recombination site for the Gateway® BP reaction BP Clonase™
    788..873     -  protein_bind   attL1 (fragment): mutant version of attL; recombination site for the Gateway® LR reaction LR Clonase™
    910..928     -  promoter       T7 promoter: promoter for bacteriophage T7 RNA polymerase
   1062..1871    +  CDS            KanR: aminoglycoside phosphotransferase; aph(3')-Ia; confers resistance to kanamycin in bacteria or G418 (Geneticin®) in eukaryotes
   2018..2606    +  rep_origin     ori: high-copy-number ColE1/pMB1/pBR322/pUC origin of replication
   2789..2881    +  CDS            lacI (fragment): lac repressor; lacI; The lac repressor binds to the lac operator to inhibit transcription in E. coli. This inhibition can be relieved by adding lactose or isopropyl-β-D-thiogalactopyranoside (IPTG).
   2936..2963    -  terminator     rrnB T2 terminator: transcription terminator T2 from the E. coli rrnB gene
   3095..3138    +  terminator     rrnB T1 terminator: Escherichia coli rrnB; transcription terminator T1 from the E. coli rrnB gene
   3185..3221    -  CDS            lacZα (fragment): LacZα fragment of β-galactosidase; lacZ fragment
   3292..25      -  protein_bind   attR2 (across the origin): mutant version of attR; recombination site for the Gateway® LR reaction LR Clonase™
