[The description below was written by a language model from this plasmid's Addgene catalogue record and pLannotate feature annotations shown in this document.]
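Description:
p3E-rab38a is a 3' entry clone for MultiSite Gateway assembly, built by Gateway recombination of the zebrafish (Danio rerio) rab38a coding sequence into the pDONR P2R-P3 donor backbone. It is a small (about 3.4 kb) bacterial plasmid that replicates from a high-copy ColE1/pUC-type origin and is selected with kanamycin through the aph(3')-Ia resistance gene. Both the depositor sequence and the repository's sequencing result are the same length and carry the same eleven annotated features in the same order, differing only in where numbering starts.

The insert is a roughly 630 bp open reading frame, which the automated annotation labels by similarity to human RAB38, a small GTPase linked to melanosome biogenesis and vesicle trafficking; the catalogue entry identifies it as the zebrafish orthologue. It is flanked by an attR2 site upstream and, downstream, by an element annotated as attB3 overlapping an attL fragment, which is consistent with the attL3 site expected in a 3' entry clone. These sites allow an LR reaction to join the insert to 5' and middle entry clones in a destination vector, placing rab38a at the 3' position so that it is fused to the C-terminal end of whatever the middle element encodes, such as a fluorescent protein. The plasmid has no eukaryotic promoter of its own; expression depends on the promoter supplied by the 5' entry clone. Remaining features are backbone remnants: rrnB T1 and T2 terminators that insulate the cloning site, a T7 promoter, and short lacI and lacZα fragments. The record indicates use in building tagged Rab expression constructs for zebrafish.
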