Addgene plasmid #109699: p3E-rab38a
Purpose: Multisite gateway vector for 3' tagging with rab38a
Depositing lab: Rob Parton. Depositing organization: University of Queensland, Institute for Molecular Bioscience. Publication: In vivo cell biological screening identifies an endocytic capture mechanism for T-tubule formation. Hall TE, Martel N, Ariotti N, Xiong Z, Lo HP, Ferguson C, Rae J, Lim YW, Parton RG. Nat Commun. 2020 Jul 24;11(1):3711. doi: 10.1038/s41467-020-17486-w. PubMed 32709891.
Backbone
  Vector backbone: pDONR p2R-p3
  Vector type: Zebrafish plasmids
Growth in bacteria
  Bacterial resistance: Kanamycin, 50 μg/mL
  Growth temperature: 37°C
  Growth strain: DH5alpha
  Copy number: High Copy
Gene/Insert
  Gene/Insert name: rab38a
  Species: D. rerio (zebrafish)
  Entrez Gene: rab38a (a.k.a. rab38)
  Cloning method: Gateway Cloning
Terms and licenses: Academic/Nonprofit Terms; Industry Terms: Not Available to Industry
How to cite: p3E-rab38a was a gift from Rob Parton (Addgene plasmid # 109699 ; http://n2t.net/addgene:109699 ; RRID:Addgene_109699)
